>Addgene plasmid #15100 | V51 pIRESpuro-GLUE (pGLUE) | depositor full sequence | sequence record 8215 | Author sequence
GACGGATCGGGAGATCTCCCGATCCCCTATGGTCGACTCTCAGTACAATCTGCTCTGATGCCGCATAGTT
AAGCCAGTATCTGCTCCCTGCTTGTGTGTTGGAGGTCGCTGAGTAGTGCGCGAGCAAAATTTAAGCTACA
ACAAGGCAAGGCTTGACCGACAATTGCATGAAGAATCTGCTTAGGGTTAGGCGTTTTGCGCTGCTTCGCG
ATGTACGGGCCAGATATACGCGTTGACATTGATTATTGACTAGTTATTAATAGTATCAATTACGGGGTCA
TTAGTTCATAGCCCATATATGGAGTTCCGCGTTACATAACTTACGGTAAATGGCCCGCCTGGCTGACCGC
CCACGACCCCCGCCCATTGACGTCAATAATGACGTATGTTCCCATAGTAACGCCAATAGGGACTTTCCAT
TGACGTCAATGGGTGGACTATTTACGGTAAACTGCCCACTTGGCAGTACATCAAGTGTATCATATGCCAA
GTACGCCCCCTATTGACGTCAATGACGGTAAATGGCCCGCCTGGCATTATGCCCAGTACATGACCTTATG
GGACTTTCCTACTTGGCAGTACATCTACGTATTAGTCATCGCTATTACCATGGTGATGCGGTTTTGGCAG
TACATCAATGGGCGTGGATAGCGGTTTGACTCACGGGGATTTCCAAGTCTCCACCCCATTGACGTCAATG
GGAGTTTGTTTTGGCACCAAAATCAACGGGACTTTCCAAAATGTCGTAACAACTCCGCCCCATTGACGCA
AATGGGCGGTAGGCGTGTACGGTGGGAGGTCTATATAAGCAGAGCTCTCTGGCTAACTAGAGAACCCACT
GCTTACTGGCTTATCGAAATTAATACGACTCACTATAGGGAGACCCAAGCTTGGTACCGAGCTCGGATCG
ATTTAATTAAGCCACCATGGACGAGAAGACCACCGGCTGGCGGGGCGGCCACGTGGTGGAGGGCCTGGCC
GGCGAGCTGGAGCAGCTGCGGGCCCGGCTGGAGCACCACCCCCAGGGCCAGCGGGAGCCCGGCGGAAGCC
CCGGTGGCGAGAACCTGTACTTCCAGGGCGCAAGCTACCCCTACGACGTGCCCGACTACGCCAAGCGGCG
GTGGAAGAAGAACTTCATCGCCGTGAGCGCCGCCAACCGGTTCAAGAAGATCAGCAGCAGCGGCGCCCTG
ATTGATGGGGGATCTGGCCCCGGCGGCGGCGCGCCTGTACAGATATCTGCGGCCGCGTCGACGGAATTCG
CCCTTTTCGGATCCACTAGTAACGGCCGCCAGTGTGCTGGAATTAATTCGCTGTCTGCGAGGGCCAGCTG
TTGGGGTGAGTACTCCCTCTCAAAAGCGGGCATGACTTCTGCGCTAAGATTGTCAGTTTCCAAAAACGAG
GAGGATTTGATATTCACCTGGCCCGCGGTGATGCCTTTGAGGGTGGCCGCGTCCATCTGGTCAGAAAAGA
CAATCTTTTTGTTGTCAAGCTTGAGGTGTGGCAGGCTTGAGATCTGGCCATACACTTGAGTGACAATGAC
ATCCACTTTGCCTTTCTCTCCACAGGTGTCCACTCCCAGGTCCAACTGCAGGTCGAGCATGCATCTAGGG
CGGCCAATTCCGCCCCTCTCCCTCCCCCCCCCCTAACGTTACTGGCCGAAGCCGCTTGGAATAAGGCCGG
TGTGCGTTTGTCTATATGTGATTTTCCACCATATTGCCGTCTTTTGGCAATGTGAGGGCCCGGAAACCTG
GCCCTGTCTTCTTGACGAGCATTCCTAGGGGTCTTTCCCCTCTCGCCAAAGGAATGCAAGGTCTGTTGAA
TGTCGTGAAGGAAGCAGTTCCTCTGGAAGCTTCTTGAAGACAAACAACGTCTGTAGCGACCCTTTGCAGG
CAGCGGAACCCCCCACCTGGCGACAGGTGCCTCTGCGGCCAAAAGCCACGTGTATAAGATACACCTGCAA
AGGCGGCACAACCCCAGTGCCACGTTGTGAGTTGGATAGTTGTGGAAAGAGTCAAATGGCTCTCCTCAAG
CGTATTCAACAAGGGGCTGAAGGATGCCCAGAAGGTACCCCATTGTATGGGATCTGATCTGGGGCCTCGG
TGCACATGCTTTACATGTGTTTAGTCGAGGTTAAAAAAACGTCTAGGCCCCCCGAACCACGGGGACGTGG
TTTTCCTTTGAAAAACACGATGATAAGCTTGCCACAACCCACAAGGAGACGACCTTCCATGACCGAGTAC
AAGCCCACGGTGCGCCTCGCCACCCGCGACGACGTCCCCCGGGCCGTACGCACCCTCGCCGCCGCGTTCG
CCGACTACCCCGCCACGCGCCACACCGTCGACCCGGACCGCCACATCGAGCGGGTCACCGAGCTGCAAGA
ACTCTTCCTCACGCGCGTCGGGCTCGACATCGGCAAGGTGTGGGTCGCGGACGACGGCGCCGCGGTGGCG
GTCTGGACCACGCCGGAGAGCGTCGAAGCGGGGGCGGTGTTCGCCGAGATCGGCCCGCGCATGGCCGAGT
TGAGCGGTTCCCGGCTGGCCGCGCAGCAACAGATGGAAGGCCTCCTGGCGCCGCACCGGCCCAAGGAGCC
CGCGTGGTTCCTGGCCACCGTCGGCGTCTCGCCCGACCACCAGGGCAAGGGTCTGGGCAGCGCCGTCGTG
CTCCCCGGAGTGGAGGCGGCCGAGCGCGCCGGGGTGCCCGCCTTCCTGGAGACCTCCGCGCCCCGCAACC
TCCCCTTCTACGAGCGGCTCGGCTTCACCGTCACCGCCGACGTCGAGTGCCCGAAGGACCGCGCGACCTG
GTGCATGACCCGCAAGCCCGGTGCCTGACGCCCGCCCCACGACCCGCAGCGCCCGACCGAAAGGAGCGCA
CGACCCCATGGCTCCGACCGAAGCCGACCCGGGCGGCCCCGCCGACCCCGCACCCGCCCCCGAGGCCCAC
CGACTCTAGAGCTCGCTGATCAGCCTCGACTGTGCCTTCTAGTTGCCAGCCATCTGTTGTTTGCCCCTCC
CCCGTGCCTTCCTTGACCCTGGAAGGTGCCACTCCCACTGTCCTTTCCTAATAAAATGAGGAAATTGCAT
CGCATTGTCTGAGTAGGTGTCATTCTATTCTGGGGGGTGGGGTGGGGCAGGACAGCAAGGGGGAGGATTG
GGAAGACAATAGCAGGCATGCTGGGGATGCGGTGGGCTCTATGGCTTCTGAGGCGGAAAGAACCAGCTGG
GGCTCGAGTGCATTCTAGTTGTGGTTTGTCCAAACTCATCAATGTATCTTATCATGTCTGTATACCGTCG
ACCTCTAGCTAGAGCTTGGCGTAATCATGGTCATAGCTGTTTCCTGTGTGAAATTGTTATCCGCTCACAA
TTCCACACAACATACGAGCCGGAAGCATAAAGTGTAAAGCCTGGGGTGCCTAATGAGTGAGCTAACTCAC
ATTAATTGCGTTGCGCTCACTGCCCGCTTTCCAGTCGGGAAACCTGTCGTGCCAGCTGCATTAATGAATC
GGCCAACGCGCGGGGAGAGGCGGTTTGCGTATTGGGCGCTCTTCCGCTTCCTCGCTCACTGACTCGCTGC
GCTCGGTCGTTCGGCTGCGGCGAGCGGTATCAGCTCACTCAAAGGCGGTAATACGGTTATCCACAGAATC
AGGGGATAACGCAGGAAAGAACATGTGAGCAAAAGGCCAGCAAAAGGCCAGGAACCGTAAAAAGGCCGCG
TTGCTGGCGTTTTTCCATAGGCTCCGCCCCCCTGACGAGCATCACAAAAATCGACGCTCAAGTCAGAGGT
GGCGAAACCCGACAGGACTATAAAGATACCAGGCGTTTCCCCCTGGAAGCTCCCTCGTGCGCTCTCCTGT
TCCGACCCTGCCGCTTACCGGATACCTGTCCGCCTTTCTCCCTTCGGGAAGCGTGGCGCTTTCTCAATGC
TCACGCTGTAGGTATCTCAGTTCGGTGTAGGTCGTTCGCTCCAAGCTGGGCTGTGTGCACGAACCCCCCG
TTCAGCCCGACCGCTGCGCCTTATCCGGTAACTATCGTCTTGAGTCCAACCCGGTAAGACACGACTTATC
GCCACTGGCAGCAGCCACTGGTAACAGGATTAGCAGAGCGAGGTATGTAGGCGGTGCTACAGAGTTCTTG
AAGTGGTGGCCTAACTACGGCTACACTAGAAGGACAGTATTTGGTATCTGCGCTCTGCTGAAGCCAGTTA
CCTTCGGAAAAAGAGTTGGTAGCTCTTGATCCGGCAAACAAACCACCGCTGGTAGCGGTGGTTTTTTTGT
TTGCAAGCAGCAGATTACGCGCAGAAAAAAAGGATCTCAAGAAGATCCTTTGATCTTTTCTACGGGGTCT
GACGCTCAGTGGAACGAAAACTCACGTTAAGGGATTTTGGTCATGAGATTATCAAAAAGGATCTTCACCT
AGATCCTTTTAAATTAAAAATGAAGTTTTAAATCAATCTAAAGTATATATGAGTAAACTTGGTCTGACAG
TTACCAATGCTTAATCAGTGAGGCACCTATCTCAGCGATCTGTCTATTTCGTTCATCCATAGTTGCCTGA
CTCCCCGTCGTGTAGATAACTACGATACGGGAGGGCTTACCATCTGGCCCCAGTGCTGCAATGATACCGC
GAGACCCACGCTCACCGGCTCCAGATTTATCAGCAATAAACCAGCCAGCCGGAAGGGCCGAGCGCAGAAG
TGGTCCTGCAACTTTATCCGCCTCCATCCAGTCTATTAATTGTTGCCGGGAAGCTAGAGTAAGTAGTTCG
CCAGTTAATAGTTTGCGCAACGTTGTTGCCATTGCTACAGGCATCGTGGTGTCACGCTCGTCGTTTGGTA
TGGCTTCATTCAGCTCCGGTTCCCAACGATCAAGGCGAGTTACATGATCCCCCATGTTGTGCAAAAAAGC
GGTTAGCTCCTTCGGTCCTCCGATCGTTGTCAGAAGTAAGTTGGCCGCAGTGTTATCACTCATGGTTATG
GCAGCACTGCATAATTCTCTTACTGTCATGCCATCCGTAAGATGCTTTTCTGTGACTGGTGAGTACTCAA
CCAAGTCATTCTGAGAATAGTGTATGCGGCGACCGAGTTGCTCTTGCCCGGCGTCAATACGGGATAATAC
CGCGCCACATAGCAGAACTTTAAAAGTGCTCATCATTGGAAAACGTTCTTCGGGGCGAAAACTCTCAAGG
ATCTTACCGCTGTTGAGATCCAGTTCGATGTAACCCACTCGTGCACCCAACTGATCTTCAGCATCTTTTA
CTTTCACCAGCGTTTCTGGGTGAGCAAAAACAGGAAGGCAAAATGCCGCAAAAAAGGGAATAAGGGCGAC
ACGGAAATGTTGAATACTCATACTCTTCCTTTTTCAATATTATTGAAGCATTTATCAGGGTTATTGTCTC
ATGAGCGGATACATATTTGAATGTATTTAGAAAAATAAACAAATAGGGGTTCCGCGCACATTTCCCCGAA
AAGTGCCACCTGACGTC
Features (pLannotate 1.2.2; 21 found; start..end, strand, type, name):
     36..80      -  misc_feature   bom (fragment): basis of mobility region from pBR322
    235..612     +  enhancer       CMV enhancer: human cytomegalovirus immediate early enhancer
    613..816     +  promoter       CMV promoter: human cytomegalovirus (CMV) immediate early promoter
    812..845     +  LTR            5' LTR (truncated) (fragment): truncated 5' long terminal repeat (LTR) from HIV-1
    861..879     +  promoter       T7 promoter: promoter for bacteriophage T7 RNA polymerase
    927..1040    +  CDS            SBP: streptavidin-binding peptide selected from a peptide library; binds streptavidin with nanomolar affinity (Keefe et al., 2001)
   1113..1193    +  CDS            MYLK2 (fragment): MYLK2_HUMAN - Experimental evidence at protein level: Swiss-Prot protein existence level 1. Implicated in the level of global muscle contraction and cardiac function. Phosphorylates a specific serine in the N-terminus of a myosin light chain. From Homo sapiens (Human).
   1336..1565    +  intron         chimeric intron: chimera between introns from adenovirus and immunoglobulin heavy chain genes
   1734..2196    +  misc_feature   IRES: internal ribosome entry site (IRES) of the encephalomyocarditis virus (EMCV)
   2229..2828    +  CDS            PuroR: puromycin N-acetyltransferase; pac from Streptomyces; confers resistance to puromycin
   2878..2943    +  CDS            dmpM (fragment): DMPM_STRAD - Protein inferred from homology: Swiss-Prot protein existence level 3. From Streptomyces alboniger.
   2970..3194    +  polyA_signal   bGH poly(A) signal: bovine growth hormone polyadenylation signal
   3198..3219    +  promoter       SV40 promoter (fragment): SV40 enhancer and early promoter
   3229..3280    +  polyA_signal   SV40 poly(A) signal (fragment): SV40 polyadenylation signal
   3344..3360    -  protein_bind   lac operator: The lac repressor binds to the lac operator to inhibit transcription in E. coli. This inhibition can be relieved by adding lactose or isopropyl-β-D-thiogalactopyranoside (IPTG). lac repressor encoded by lacI
   3368..3398    -  promoter       lac promoter: promoter for the E. coli lac operon
   3413..3434    -  protein_bind   CAP binding site: CAP binding activates transcription in the presence of cAMP. E. coli catabolite activator protein
   3447..3539    -  CDS            lacI (fragment): lac repressor; lacI; The lac repressor binds to the lac operator to inhibit transcription in E. coli. This inhibition can be relieved by adding lactose or isopropyl-β-D-thiogalactopyranoside (IPTG).
   3722..4310    -  rep_origin     ori: high-copy-number ColE1/pMB1/pBR322/pUC origin of replication
   4481..5341    -  CDS            AmpR: β-lactamase; bla; confers resistance to ampicillin, carbenicillin, and related antibiotics
   5342..5446    -  promoter       AmpR promoter: bla
