[The description below was written by a language model from this plasmid's Addgene catalogue record and pLannotate feature annotations shown in this document.]
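Description:
V51 pIRESpuro-GLUE (pGLUE) is an empty mammalian expression backbone of about 5.5 kb, built on the commercial pIRES-puro vector and designed for tandem-affinity purification of bait proteins and their binding partners. In bacteria it is maintained as a high-copy plasmid through a ColE1/pUC-type origin and selected with ampicillin via the β-lactamase gene. No gene is inserted; the user clones a bait coding sequence by restriction enzyme cloning downstream of the tag cassette.

Expression is driven by the human CMV immediate early enhancer and promoter, followed by a T7 promoter that also serves as a sequencing primer site. The open reading frame begins with a streptavidin-binding peptide. Next comes a calmodulin-binding peptide, which the automated annotation detects as a fragment of myosin light chain kinase. The record also lists an HA epitope for detection, although it is not annotated in the feature table. All three tags sit at the N-terminus of the bait. Downstream of the cloning region are a chimeric intron, an EMCV IRES and the puromycin N-acetyltransferase gene, terminated by the bovine growth hormone polyadenylation signal. Because bait and resistance marker are translated from a single bicistronic transcript, puromycin selection enriches for cells that express the tagged protein, which favours the derivation of stable lines.

According to the depositor, complexes are first captured on streptavidin resin and released with biotin and TEV protease. They are then bound to calmodulin resin in a calcium-dependent manner and eluted by chelation with EGTA. The small HIV-1 LTR, SV40 and lac-region fragments in the table appear to be short backbone matches rather than functional elements of the design.
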