Addgene plasmid #15100: V51 pIRESpuro-GLUE (pGLUE)
Purpose: (Empty Backbone) tandem-affinity purification plasmid; streptavidin-(streptag) and calmodulin-(CBP) binding affinity tags
Depositing lab: Randall Moon. Depositing organization: University of Washington. Publication: The KLHL12-Cullin-3 ubiquitin ligase negatively regulates the Wnt-beta-catenin pathway by targeting Dishevelled for degradation. Angers S, Thorpe CJ, Biechele TL, Goldenberg SJ, Zheng N, MacCoss MJ, Moon RT. Nat Cell Biol. 2006 Apr . 8(4):348-57. 10.1038/ncb1381 PubMed 16547521.
Backbone
  Vector backbone: pIRESpuro-GLUE
  Backbone manufacturer: Moon Lab
  Backbone size (bp): 5500
  Vector type: Mammalian Expression
  Selectable markers: Puromycin
Growth in bacteria
  Bacterial resistance: Ampicillin, 100 μg/mL
  Growth temperature: 37°C
  Growth strain: DH5alpha
  Copy number: High Copy
Gene/Insert
  Gene/Insert name: None
  Tag / fusion protein: streptag (N terminal on backbone); HA (N terminal on backbone); CBP tag (N terminal on backbone)
  Cloning method: Restriction Enzyme
  Sequencing primers: 5′ T7
Terms and licenses: Academic/Nonprofit Terms; Industry Terms: Not Available to Industry
Depositor comments: To generate the pGLUE tandem-affinity purification plasmid, the pIRES–puro (Clontech, Mountain View, CA) was used as the backbone vector and the dual affinity tag was constructed using PCR. The pGLUE expression vector was designed to have the streptavidin-(streptag) and calmodulin-(CBP) binding affinity tags placed in tandem at the N-terminus of the bait protein. An HA epitope is also present to facilitate protein detection. The first round of affinity purification is performed using a streptavidin resin, followed by the specific elution with biotin and the protease TEV. The second round is done using the calcium dependent binding to the calmodulin resin and specific elution by chelation using EGTA.
How to cite: V51 pIRESpuro-GLUE (pGLUE) was a gift from Randall Moon (Addgene plasmid # 15100 ; http://n2t.net/addgene:15100 ; RRID:Addgene_15100)
