>Addgene plasmid #15100 | V51 pIRESpuro-GLUE (pGLUE) | addgene partial sequence | sequence record 21577 | CMV-F 5'-CGCAAATGGGCGGTAGGCGTG-3'
AGCAGAGCTCTCTGGCTACTAGAGAACCCCTGCTTACTGGCTTATCGAAATTAATACGACTCACTATAGG
GAGACCCAAGCTTGGTACCGAGCTCGGATCGATTTAATTAAGCCACCATGGACGAGAAGACCACCGGCTG
GCGGGGCGGCCACGTGGTGGAGGGCCTGGCCGGCGAGCTGGAGCAGCTGCGGGCCCGGCTGGAGCACCAC
CCCCAGGGCCAGCGGGAGCCCGGCGGAAGCCCCGGTGGCGAGAACCTGTACTTCCAGGGCGCAAGCTACC
CCTACGACGTGCCCGACTACGCCAAGCGGCGGTGGAAGAAGAACTTCATCGCCGTGAGCGCCGCCAACCG
GTTCAAGAAGATCAGCAGCAGCGGCGCCCTGATTGATGGGGGATCTGGCCCCGGCGGCGGCGCGCCTGTA
CAGATATCTGCGGCCGCGTCGACGGAATTCGCCCTTTTCGGATCCACTAGTAACGGCCGCCAGTGTGCTG
GAATTAATTCGCTGTCTGCGAGGGCCAGCTGTTGGGGTGAGTACTCCCTCTCAAAAGCGGGCATGACTTC
TGCGCTAANATTGTCAGTTTCCAAAAACGAGGAGGATTTGATATTCACCTGGCCCGCGGTGATGCCTTTG
AGGGTG
